>Addgene plasmid #18000 | GFP-Bcl2-Cb5 | addgene partial sequence | sequence record 22981 | 18000 with EGFP-C
CTATGGCGCACGCTGGGAGAACGGGGTACGATAACNGGGAGATAGTGATGAAGTACATCCATTATAAGCT
GTCGCAGAGGGGCTACGAGTGGGATGCGGGAGATGTGGGCGCCGCGCCCCCGGGGGCCGCCCCCGCACCG
GGCATCTTCTCCTCCCAGCCCGGGCACACGCCCCATCCAGCCGCATCCCGCGACCCGGTCGCCAGGACCT
CNCCGCTGCANACCCCGGCTGCCCCCGGCGCCGCCGCGGGGCCTGCGCTCAGCCCGGTGCCACCTGTGGT
CCACCTGACCCTCCGCCAGGCCGGCTACGACTTCTCCCGCCGCTACCGCCGCGACTTCGCCGAGATGTCC
AGCCAGCTGCACCTGACGCCCTTCACCGCGCGGGGACNCTTTGCCACGGTGGTGGAGGAGCTCTTCAGGG
ACGGNGTGAACTGGGGGAGGATTGTGGCCTTCTTTGAGTTCGGTGGGGTCATGTGTGTGGAGAGCGTCAA
CCGGGAGATGTCGCCCCTGGTGNACAACATCGCCCTGTGGATGACTGAGTACCTGAACCGGCACCTGCAC
ACCTGGATCCAGGATAACGGAGGCTGGGATGCCTTTGTGGAACTGTACGGCCCCAGCATGCGGCCTC
