>Addgene plasmid #18000 | GFP-Bcl2-Cb5 | addgene partial sequence | sequence record 22982 | 18000 with CMV-F
TGAACCGTCAGATCCGCTAGCCGCCACCATGGTTGAGCAAGGGCGAGGAGNTGTTCACCGGGGTGGTGCC
CATCCTGGTCGAGCTGGACGGCGACGTAAACGGCCACAAGTTCAGCGTGTCCGGCGAGGGCGAGGGCGAT
GCCACCTACGGCAAGCTGACCCTGAAGTTCATCTGCACCACCGGCAAGCTGCCCGTGCCCTGGCCCACCC
TCGTGACCACCTTGACCTACGGCGTGCAGTGCTTCGCCCGCTACCCCGACCACATGAAGCAGCACGACTT
CTTCAAGTCCGCCATGCCCGAAGGCTACGTCCAGGAGCGCACCATCTTCTTCAAGGACGACGGCAACTAC
AAGACCCGCGCCGAGGTGAAGTTCGAGGGCGACACCCTGGTGAACCGCATCGAGCTGAAGGGCATCGACT
TCAAGGAGGACGGCAACATCCTGGGGCACAAGCTGGAGTACAACTACAACAGCCACAAGGTCTATATCAC
CGCCGACAAGCAGAAGAACGGCATCAAGGTGAACTTCAAGACCCGCCACAACATCGAGGACGGCAGCGTG
CAGCTCGCCGACCACTACCAGCAGAACACCCCCATCGGCGACGGCCCCGTGCTGCTGCCCGACAACCACT
ACCTGAGCACCCAGTCCGCCCTGAGCAAAGACCCCAACGAGAAGCGCGATCACATGGTCCTGCTGGAGTT
CGTGACCGCCGCCGGGATCACTCTCGGCATGGACGAGCTGTACAAGCTCAGATCTATGGCGCACGCTGGG
NAGAACGGGGTAACGATAACCGGGAGATAGTGATGAAGTACATCCATTTATAAGCTGTCG
