>Addgene plasmid #18000 | GFP-Bcl2-Cb5 | addgene partial sequence | sequence record 22983 | 18000 with SV40pA-R
GTTAACAACAACAATTGCATTCATTTTATGTTTCAGGTTCAGGGGGAGGTGTGGGAGGTTTTTTAAAGCA
AGTAAAACCTCTACAAATGTGGTATGGCTGATTATGATCAGTTATCTAGATCCGGTGGATCCCGTCTAGA
TCAGTCCTCTGCCATGTATAGGCGATACATCAAGGCGACGGCCACTGCAGAGATGGCAGGGATCACCCAG
TTGGTCCACCAACTGGAACTAGAATCAATAGTAGTGATGAGCAGAGTCTTCAGAGACAGCCAGGAGAAAT
CAAACAGAGGCCGCATGCTGGGGCCGTACAGTTCCACAAAGGCATCCCAGCCTCCGTTATCCTGGATCCA
GGTGTGCAGGTGCCGGTTCAGGTACTCAGTCATCCACAGGGCGATGTTGTCCACCAGGGGCGACATCTCC
CGGTTGACGCTCTCCACACACATGACCCCACCGAACTCAAAGAAGGCCACAATCCTCCCCCAGTTCACCC
CGTCCCTGAAGAGCTCCTCCACCACCGTGGCAAAGCGTCCCCGCGCGGTGAAGGGCGTCAGGTGCAGCTG
GCTGGACATCTCGGCGAAGTCGCGGCGGTAGCGGCGGGAGAAGTCGTAGCCGGCCTGGCGGAGGGTCAGG
TGGACCACAGGTGGCACCGGGCTGAGCGCANGCCCCGCGGCGGCGCCGGGGGCAGCCGGGGTCTGCAGCG
GCGAGGTCCTGGCGACCGGGTCGCGGGATGCGGCTGGATGGGGCGTGTGCCCGGGCTGGGAGGAGAAGAT
GCCCGGTGC
