>Addgene plasmid #18000 | GFP-Bcl2-Cb5 | addgene partial sequence | sequence record 22984 | 18000 with SV40pA-R
ATTTAGCTGCATAAACAAGGTTAACAACAACAATTGCATTCATTTTATGTTTCAGGTTCAGGGGGAGGTG
TGGGAGGTTTTTTAAAGCAAGTAAAACCTCTACAAATGTGGTATGGCTGATTATGATCAGTTATCTAGAT
CCGGTGGATCCCGTCTAGATCAGTCCTCTGCCATGTATAGGCGATACATCAAGGCGACGGCCACTGCAGA
GATGGCAGGGATCACCCAGTTGGTCCACCAACTGGAACTAGAATCAATAGTAGTGATGAGCAGAGTCTTC
AGAGACAGCCAGGAGAAATCAAACAGAGGCCGCATGCTGGGGCCGTACAGTTCCACAAAGGCATCCCAGC
CTCCGTTATCCTGGATCCAGGTGTGCAGGTGCCGGTTCAGGTACTCAGTCATCCACAGGGCGATGTTGTC
CACCAGGGGCGACATCTCCCGGTTGACGCTCTCCACACACATGACCCCACCGAACTCAAAGAAGGCCACA
ATCCTCCCCCAGTTCACCCCGTCCCTGAAGAGCTCCTCCACCACCGTGGCAAAGCGTCCCCGCGCGGTGA
AGGGCGTCAGGTGCAGCTGGCTGGACATCTCGGCGAAGTCGCGGCGGTAGCGGCGGGAGAAGTCGTAGCC
GGCCTG
