[The description below was written by a language model from this plasmid's Addgene catalogue record.]
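Description:
GFP-Bcl2-Cb5 is a mammalian expression plasmid built on the pEMD-C1 backbone, a vector that supplies an N-terminal GFP tag upstream of its cloning site. It is propagated in E. coli under kanamycin selection and carries a neomycin resistance marker so that transfected mammalian cells can be selected with G418. The record does not list the origin of replication or the copy number, and no feature table is available to confirm other backbone elements.

The payload is a roughly 760 bp chimeric open reading frame expressed from the CMV promoter. It encodes human Bcl-2 residues 1–209 joined to residues 100–134 of cytochrome b5, so that Bcl-2's native C-terminal membrane-targeting sequence is replaced by the cytochrome b5 tail anchor. This swap redirects the protein to the endoplasmic reticulum rather than allowing its normal distribution across mitochondrial and other intracellular membranes. The Bcl-2 and Cb5 portions were each PCR-amplified from separate source clones, and the insert was placed between the BglII and EcoRI sites of the backbone, with the EcoRI site lost during cloning. Because GFP is fused in frame at the N terminus, the C-terminal anchor remains free to insert into membrane, and the fusion protein can be followed by fluorescence in transfected cells.

The construct is suited to studies that separate the organelle-specific functions of Bcl-2 in apoptosis. The associated work compared transient expression of wild-type, mitochondrially targeted and ER-targeted Bcl-2, reporting that the ER-targeted form protected against Bax-induced cell death, whereas the wild-type and mitochondrial forms induced apoptosis.
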