Addgene plasmid #18000: GFP-Bcl2-Cb5
Depositing lab: Clark Distelhorst. Depositing organization: Case Western Reserve University. Publication: Transient expression of wild-type or mitochondrially targeted Bcl-2 induces apoptosis, whereas transient expression of endoplasmic reticulum-targeted Bcl-2 is protective against Bax-induced cell death. Wang NS, Unkila MT, Reineks EZ, Distelhorst CW. J Biol Chem. 2001 Nov 23. 276(47):44117-28. 10.1074/jbc.M101958200 PubMed 11546793.
Backbone
  Vector backbone: pEMD-C1
  Vector type: Mammalian Expression
  Selectable markers: Neomycin (select with G418)
Growth in bacteria
  Bacterial resistance: Kanamycin, 50 μg/mL
  Growth temperature: 37°C
  Growth strain: DH5alpha
  Copy number: Unknown
Gene/Insert
  Gene/Insert name: ER targeted Bcl-2 (alt names: Bcl-2 Cb5; Bcl2 Cytochrome b5)
  Species: H. sapiens (human)
  Insert size (bp): 761
  Mutation: Bcl-2's C terminal targeting sequence replaced with Cytochrome b5. Targets Bcl-2 to the Endoplasmic Reticulum.
  Entrez Gene: BCL2 (a.k.a. Bcl-2, PPP1R50)
  Promoter: CMV
  Tag / fusion protein: GFP (N terminal on backbone)
  Cloning method: Restriction Enzyme; 5′ cloning site Bgl II (not destroyed); 3′ cloning site Eco RI (destroyed during cloning)
  Sequencing primers: 5′ CATGGTCCTGCTGGAGTTCGT
Resource information
  A portion of this plasmid was derived from a plasmid made by: PCR amplified human Bcl-2 from pB4 plasmid purchased from ATCC. PCR amplified Cb5 from EST purchased from ATCC.
Terms and licenses: Academic/Nonprofit Terms; Industry Terms: Not Available to Industry
Depositor comments: Bcl2 amino acids 1-209 plus Cb5 amino acids 100–134 (ITTIDSSSSWWTNWVIPAISAVAVALMYRLYMAED).
How to cite: GFP-Bcl2-Cb5 was a gift from Clark Distelhorst (Addgene plasmid # 18000 ; http://n2t.net/addgene:18000 ; RRID:Addgene_18000)
